>Addgene plasmid #183562 | pKDR-CBh.13 | addgene full sequence | sequence record 365455 | Addgene NGS Result
GTCGACGTACCCGTTACATAACTTACGGTAAATGGCCCGCCTGGCTGACCGCCCAACGACCCCCGCCCAT
TGACGTCAATAGTAACGCCAATAGGGACTTTCCATTGACGTCAATGGGTGGAGTATTTACGGTAAACTGC
CCACTTGGCAGTACATCAAGTGTATCATATGCCAAGTACGCCCCCTATTGACGTCAATGACGGTAAATGG
CCCGCCTGGCATTGTGCCCAGTACATGACCTTATGGGACTTTCCTACTTGGCAGTACATCTACGTATTAG
TCATCGCTATTACCATGGTCGAGGTGAGCCCCACGTTCTGCTTCACTCTCCCCATCTCCCCCCCCTCCCC
ACCCCCAATTTTGTATTTATTTATTTTTTAATTATTTTGTGCAGCGATGGGGGCGGGGGGGGGGGGGGGG
CGCGCGCCRGGSGGGGSGGGGSGGGGSGRGGGGSGGGGSGGGGCGAGGCGGAGAGGTGCGGCGGCAGCCA
ATCAGAGCGGCGCGCTCCGAAAGTTTCCTTTTATGGCGAGGCGGCGGCGGCGGCGGCCCTATAAAAAGCG
AAGCGCGCGGCGGGCGGGAGTCGCTGCGCGCTGCCTTCGCCCCGTGCCCCGCTCCGCCGCCGCCTCGCGC
CGCCCGCCCCGGCTCTGACTGACCGCGTTACTCCCACAGGTGAGCGGGCGGGACGGCCCTTCTCCTCCGG
GCTGTAATTAGCTGAGCAAGAGGTAAGGGTTTAAGGGATGGTTGGTTGGTGGGGTATTAATGTTTAATTA
CCTGGAGCACCTGCCTGAAATCACTTTTTTTCAGGTTGGACCGGTCGGCCGCGCACGCCTATACTGGCGT
GCGCGGCCGCCACCATGGTGAGCAAGGGCGAGGAGCTGTTCACCGGGGTGGTGCCCATCCTGGTCGAGCT
GGACGGCGACGTAAACGGCCACAAGTTCAGCGTCCGCGGCGAGGGCGAGGGCGATGCCACCAACGGCAAG
CTGACCCTGAAGTTCATCTGCACCACCGGCAAGCTGCCCGTGCCCTGGCCCACCCTCGTGACCACCTTCG
GCTACGGCGTGGCCTGCTTCAGCCGCTACCCCGACCACATGAAGCAGCACGACTTCTTCAAGTCCGCCAT
GCCCGAAGGCTACGTCCAGGAGCGCACCATCTCTTTCAAGGACGACGGTACCTACAAGACCCGCGCCGAG
GTGAAGTTCGAGGGCGACACCCTGGTGAACCGCATCGAGCTGAAGGGCATCGACTTCAAGGAGGACGGCA
ACATCCTGGGGCACAAGCTGGAGTACAACTTCAACAGCCACTACGTCTATATCACGGCCGACAAGCAGAA
GAACTGCATCAAGGCTAACTTCAAGATCCGCCACAACGTTGAGGACGGCAGCGTGCAGCTCGCCGACCAC
TACCAGCAGAACACCCCCATCGGCGACGGCCCCGTGCTGCTGCCCGACAACCACTACCTGAGCCATCAGT
CCAAGCTGAGCAAAGACCCCAACGAGAAGCGCGATCACATGGTCCTGCTGGAGTTCGTGACCGCCGCCGG
GATTACACATGGCATGGACGAGCTGTACAAGTAGCCTGCAGGGTCACCTAAATAATTCCGCCCCCCCCTC
TCCCTCCCCCCCCCCTAACGTTACTGGCCGAAGCCGCTTGGAATAAGGCCGGTGTGCGTTTGTCTATATG
TTATTTTCCACCATATTGCCGTCTTTTGGCAATGTGAGGGCCCGGAAACCTGGCCCTGTCTTCTTGACGA
GCATTCCTAGGGGTCTTTCCCCTCTCGCCAAAGGAATGCAAGGTCTGTTGAATGTCGTGAAGGAAGCAGT
TCCTCTGGAAGCTTCTTGAAGACAAACAACGTCTGTAGCGACCCTTTGCAGGCAGCGGAACCCCCCACCT
GGCGACAGGTGCCTCTGCGGCCAAAAGCCACGTGTATAAGATACACCTGCAAAGGCGGCACAACCCCAGT
GCCACGTTGTGAGTTGGATAGTTGTGGAAAGAGTCAAATGGCTCTCCTCAAGCGTATTCAACAAGGGGCT
GAAGGATGCCCAGAAGGTACCCCATTGTATGGGATCTGATCTGGGGCCTCGGTGCACATGCTTTACATGT
GTTTAGTCGAGGTTAAAAAAACGTCTAGGCCCCCCGAACCACGGGGACGTGGTTTTCCTTTGAAAAACAC
GATGATAATATGGCCACAACCATGGGCTGCACCGTGAGCGCCGAGGACAAGGCGGCGGCCGAGCGCGGCT
CTGGTTCCGGCACTAGTGTGAGTAAAGGAGAGGCCGTTATAAAAGAGTTCATGCGGTTCAAGGTACACAT
GGAGGGATCAATGAACGGACACGAGTTCGAAATCGAAGGGGAAGGAGAGGGCAGGCCCTATGAGGGTACT
CAGACCGCCAAACTCAAAGTGACAAAGGGAGGCCCTTTGCCTTTCTCTTGGGACATCTTGTCACCACAAT
TTATGTATGGCTCCCGAGCATTTATAAAACACCCAGCAGACATACCCGATTACTACAAGCAGTCTTTCCC
AGAAGGTTTTAAATGGGAAAGGGTCATGAACTTTGAGGATGGTGGTGCTGTGACGGTGACGCAGGATACT
TCTTTGGAGGACGGAACACTCATCTACAAGGTAAAGCTCAGGGGCACGAACTTCCCGCCGGACGGACCAG
TCATGCAGAAAAAGACTATGGGATGGGAGGCTTCCACCGAACGGTTGTATCCCGAGGACGGTGTTTTGAA
GGGAGATATAAAAATGGCTCTTCGGCTGAAAGATGGAGGCAGATACTTGGCAGATTTTAAGACCACGTAT
AAGGCAAAAAAACCAGTGCAAATGCCGGGAGCATATAACGTTGACCGCAAACTGGACATCACCTCACATA
ACGAGGATTATACAGTAGTAGAACAGTACGAAAGAAGCGAAGGGAGGCACAGCACCGGGGGTATGGATGA
GCTGTATAAGTGATAGGCATGCTGTTTGAATGAGGCTTCAGTACTTTACAGAATCGTTGCCTGCACATCT
TGGAAACACTTGCTGGGATTACTTCGACTTCTTAACCCAACAGAAGGCTCGAGAAGGTATATTGCTGTTG
ACAGTGAGCGCACTCTTTCTAGGAGGTTGTGATAGTGAAGCCACAGATGTATCACAACCTCCTAGAAAGA
GTATGCCTACTGCCTCGGACTTCAAGGGGCTAGAATTCGAGCAATTATCTTGTTTACTAAAACTGAATAC
CTTGCTATCTCTTTGATACATTTTTACAAAGCTGAATTAAAATGGTATAAATTAAATCACTTTTTTCAAT
TGACGCGTGATCTAATTCTACCGGGTAGGGGAGGCGCTTTTCCCAAGGCAGTCTGGAGCATGGCCGCACT
CCTCAGGTGCAGGCTGCCTATCAGAAGGTGGTGGCTGGTGTGGCCAATGCCCTGGCTCACAAATACCACT
GAGATCTTTTTCCCTCTGCCAAAAATTATGGGGACATCATGAAGCCCCTTGAGCATCTGACTTCTGGCTA
ATAAAGGAAATTTATTTTCATTGCAATAGTGTGTTGGAATTTTTTGTGTCTCTCACTCGGAAGGACATAT
GGGAGGGCAAATCATTTAAAACATCAGAATGAGTATTTGGTTTAGAGTTTGGCAACATATGCCCATATGC
TGGCTGCCATGAACAAAGGTTGGCTATAAAGAGGTCATCAGTATATGAAACAGCCCCCTGCTGTCCATTC
CTTATTCCATAGAAAAGCCTTGACTTGAGGTTAGATTTTTTTTATATTTTGTTTTGTGTTATTTTTTTCT
TTAACATCCCTAAAATTTTCCTTACATGTTTTACTAGCCAGATTTTTCCTCCTCTCCTGACTACTCCCAG
TCATAGCTGTCCCTCTTCTCTTATGGAGATCCCTCGACCTGCAGCCCAAGCTTGGCGTAATCATGGTCAT
AGCTGTTTCCTGTGTGAAATTGTTATCCGCTCACAATTCCACACAACATACGAGCCGGAAGCATAAAGTG
TAAAGCCTGGGGTGCCTAATGAGTGAGCTAACTCACATTAATTGCGTTGCGCTCACTGCCCGCTTTCCAG
TCGGGAAACCTGTCGTGCCAGCGGATCCGCATCTCAATTAGTCAGCAACCATAGTCCCGCCCCTAACTCC
GCCCATCCCGCCCCTAACTCCGCCCAGTTCCGCCCATTCTCCGCCCCATGGCTGACTAATTTTTTTTATT
TATGCAGAGGCCGAGGCCGCCTCGGCCTCTGAGCTATTCCAGAAGTAGTGAGGAGGCTTTTTTGGAGGCC
TAGGCTTTTGCAAAAAGCTAACTTGTTTATTGCAGCTTATAATGGTTACAAATAAAGCAATAGCATCACA
AATTTCACAAATAAAGCATTTTTTTCACTGCATTCTAGTTGTGGTTTGTCCAAACTCATCAATGTATCTT
ATCATGTCTGGATCCGCTGCATTAATGAATCGGCCAACGCGCGGGGAGAGGCGGTTTGCGTATTGGGCGC
TCTTCCGCTTCCTCGCTCACTGACTCGCTGCGCTCGGTCGTTCGGCTGCGGCGAGCGGTATCAGCTCACT
CAAAGGCGGTAATACGGTTATCCACAGAATCAGGGGATAACGCAGGAAAGAACATGTGAGCAAAAGGCCA
GCAAAAGGCCAGGAACCGTAAAAAGGCCGCGTTGCTGGCGTTTTTCCATAGGCTCCGCCCCCCTGACGAG
CATCACAAAAATCGACGCTCAAGTCAGAGGTGGCGAAACCCGACAGGACTATAAAGATACCAGGCGTTTC
CCCCTGGAAGCTCCCTCGTGCGCTCTCCTGTTCCGACCCTGCCGCTTACCGGATACCTGTCCGCCTTTCT
CCCTTCGGGAAGCGTGGCGCTTTCTCATAGCTCACGCTGTAGGTATCTCAGTTCGGTGTAGGTCGTTCGC
TCCAAGCTGGGCTGTGTGCACGAACCCCCCGTTCAGCCCGACCGCTGCGCCTTATCCGGTAACTATCGTC
TTGAGTCCAACCCGGTAAGACACGACTTATCGCCACTGGCAGCAGCCACTGGTAACAGGATTAGCAGAGC
GAGGTATGTAGGCGGTGCTACAGAGTTCTTGAAGTGGTGGCCTAACTACGGCTACACTAGAAGAACAGTA
TTTGGTATCTGCGCTCTGCTGAAGCCAGTTACCTTCGGAAAAAGAGTTGGTAGCTCTTGATCCGGCAAAC
AAACCACCGCTGGTAGCGGTGGTTTTTTTGTTTGCAAGCAGCAGATTACGCGCAGAAAAAAAGGATCTCA
AGAAGATCCTTTGATCTTTTCTACGGGGTCTGACGCTCAGTGGAACGAAAACTCACGTTAAGGGATTTTG
GTCATGAGATTATCAAAAAGGATCTTCACCTAGATCCTTTTAAATTAAAAATGAAGTTTTAAATCAATCT
AAAGTATATATGAGTAAACTTGGTCTGACAGTTACCAATGCTTAATCAGTGAGGCACCTATCTCAGCGAT
CTGTCTATTTCGTTCATCCATAGTTGCCTGACTCCCCGTCGTGTAGATAACTACGATACGGGAGGGCTTA
CCATCTGGCCCCAGTGCTGCAATGATACCGCGAGACCCACGCTCACCGGCTCCAGATTTATCAGCAATAA
ACCAGCCAGCCGGAAGGGCCGAGCGCAGAAGTGGTCCTGCAACTTTATCCGCCTCCATCCAGTCTATTAA
TTGTTGCCGGGAAGCTAGAGTAAGTAGTTCGCCAGTTAATAGTTTGCGCAACGTTGTTGCCATTGCTACA
GGCATCGTGGTGTCACGCTCGTCGTTTGGTATGGCTTCATTCAGCTCCGGTTCCCAACGATCAAGGCGAG
TTACATGATCCCCCATGTTGTGCAAAAAAGCGGTTAGCTCCTTCGGTCCTCCGATCGTTGTCAGAAGTAA
GTTGGCCGCAGTGTTATCACTCATGGTTATGGCAGCACTGCATAATTCTCTTACTGTCATGCCATCCGTA
AGATGCTTTTCTGTGACTGGTGAGTACTCAACCAAGTCATTCTGAGAATAGTGTATGCGGCGACCGAGTT
GCTCTTGCCCGGCGTCAATACGGGATAATACCGCGCCACATAGCAGAACTTTAAAAGTGCTCATCATTGG
AAAACGTTCTTCGGGGCGAAAACTCTCAAGGATCTTACCGCTGTTGAGATCCAGTTCGATGTAACCCACT
CGTGCACCCAACTGATCTTCAGCATCTTTTACTTTCACCAGCGTTTCTGGGTGAGCAAAAACAGGAAGGC
AAAATGCCGCAAAAAAGGGAATAAGGGCGACACGGAAATGTTGAATACTCATACTCTTCCTTTTTCAATA
TTATTGAAGCATTTATCAGGGTTATTGTCTCATGAGCGGATACATATTTGAATGTATTTAGAAAAATAAA
CAAATAGGGGTTCCGCGCACATTTCCCCGAAAAGTGCCACCTG
Features (pLannotate 1.2.2; 21 found; start..end, strand, type, name):
     12..297     +  enhancer       CMV enhancer: human cytomegalovirus immediate early enhancer; contains an 18-bp deletion relative to the standard CMV enhancer
    299..576     +  promoter       chicken β-actin promoter: No description available
    577..804     +  intron         hybrid intron: hybrid between chicken β-actin (CBA) and minute virus of mice (MMV) introns (Gray et al., 2011)
    855..1571    +  CDS            mClover3: mClover3 is a basic (constitutively fluorescent) green/yellow fluorescent protein published in 2016, derived from Aequorea victoria. It is reported to be a rapidly-maturing monomer with high acid sensitivity.
   1716..2178    +  misc_feature   IRES: internal ribosome entry site (IRES) of the encephalomyocarditis virus (EMCV)
   2258..2950    +  CDS            mScarlet-I: mScarlet-I is a basic (constitutively fluorescent) red fluorescent protein published in 2016, derived from synthetic construct. It is reported to be a rapidly-maturing monomer with moderate acid sensitivity.
   3157..3283    +  ncRNA          3' miR-30a: sequence downstream of the 71-nt precursor of the human miR-30a microRNA (Zeng et al., 2002) miRNA
   3313..3352    +  promoter       PGK promoter (fragment): mouse phosphoglycerate kinase 1 promoter
   3358..3429    +  CDS            HBB (fragment): HBB_PONPY - Experimental evidence at transcript level: Swiss-Prot protein existence level 2. Involved in oxygen transport from the lung to the various peripheral tissues. From Pongo pygmaeus (Bornean orangutan).
   3500..3555    +  polyA_signal   β-globin poly(A) signal: rabbit β-globin polyadenylation signal (Gil and Proudfoot, 1987)
   3940..3956    -  protein_bind   lac operator: The lac repressor binds to the lac operator to inhibit transcription in E. coli. This inhibition can be relieved by adding lactose or isopropyl-β-D-thiogalactopyranoside (IPTG). lac repressor encoded by lacI
   3964..3994    -  promoter       lac promoter: promoter for the E. coli lac operon
   4009..4030    -  protein_bind   CAP binding site: CAP binding activates transcription in the presence of cAMP. E. coli catabolite activator protein
   4043..4082    -  CDS            lacI (fragment): lac repressor; lacI; The lac repressor binds to the lac operator to inhibit transcription in E. coli. This inhibition can be relieved by adding lactose or isopropyl-β-D-thiogalactopyranoside (IPTG).
   4089..4111    +  promoter       SV40 promoter (fragment): SV40 enhancer and early promoter
   4135..4270    +  rep_origin     SV40 ori: SV40 origin of replication
   4290..4424    +  polyA_signal   SV40 poly(A) signal: SV40 polyadenylation signal
   4426..4480    -  CDS            lacI (fragment): lac repressor; lacI; The lac repressor binds to the lac operator to inhibit transcription in E. coli. This inhibition can be relieved by adding lactose or isopropyl-β-D-thiogalactopyranoside (IPTG).
   4663..5251    -  rep_origin     ori: high-copy-number ColE1/pMB1/pBR322/pUC origin of replication
   5422..6282    -  CDS            AmpR: β-lactamase; bla; confers resistance to ampicillin, carbenicillin, and related antibiotics
   6283..6387    -  promoter       AmpR promoter: bla
