[The description below was written by a language model from this plasmid's Addgene catalogue record and pLannotate feature annotations shown in this document.]
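Description:
pKDR-CBh.13 is a 6.4 kb mammalian expression plasmid built on the pKDR backbone. It belongs to a series designed to titrate the level of an expressed protein down to that of its endogenous counterpart. It is propagated in E. coli as a high-copy plasmid through a ColE1/pUC-type origin and selected with ampicillin via the β-lactamase gene and its native promoter. An SV40 origin and SV40 poly(A) signal are also present in the backbone, along with lac promoter/operator remnants and short lacI fragments that appear to be cloning-vector leftovers.

Expression is driven by the CBh promoter, annotated here as its three parts: a CMV enhancer, the chicken β-actin promoter and the hybrid CBA/MVM intron. The catalogued insert, "Attenuator Sequence 13", was introduced by Gibson cloning. It is not annotated as a separate feature. From the associated publication title, which refers to 5' UTR secondary structures, it presumably sits in the short gap between the intron and the first coding sequence, although the record does not give its position.

The single transcript encodes mClover3, followed by an EMCV IRES and mScarlet-I. Translation of the green reporter would therefore be cap-dependent and subject to the attenuator, while the red reporter is translated independently from the IRES and could serve as an internal reference. This reading is an inference from the layout. Downstream lie 3' miR-30a flanking sequence, consistent with the knockdown-replacement design in which a microRNA-based hairpin shares the transcript, and a rabbit β-globin poly(A) signal. No hairpin or target gene is specified. The construct is used to measure how strongly this attenuator variant reduces translation from the CBh promoter.
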