Addgene plasmid #183562: pKDR-CBh.13
Purpose: One in a series of plasmids to titrate levels of expressed protein to levels of endogenous protein (attenuated CBh promoter, Fig 3)
Depositing lab: Erik Dent. Depositing organization: University of Wisconsin, Madison. Publication: A Single Transcript Knockdown-Replacement Strategy Employing 5' UTR Secondary Structures to Precisely Titrate Rescue Protein Translation. Millette MM, Holland ED, Tenpas TJ, Dent EW. Front Genome Ed. 2022 Mar 28;4:803375. doi: 10.3389/fgeed.2022.803375. eCollection 2022. PubMed 35419562.
Backbone
  Vector backbone: pKDR
  Vector type: Mammalian Expression
Growth in bacteria
  Bacterial resistance: Ampicillin, 100 μg/mL
  Growth temperature: 37°C
  Growth strain: DH5alpha
  Copy number: High Copy
Gene/Insert
  Gene/Insert name: Attenuator Sequence 13
  Species: Other
  Promoter: CBh
  Cloning method: Gibson Cloning
Terms and licenses: Academic/Nonprofit Terms; Industry Terms: Not Available to Industry
How to cite: pKDR-CBh.13 was a gift from Erik Dent (Addgene plasmid # 183562 ; http://n2t.net/addgene:183562 ; RRID:Addgene_183562)
